>Addgene plasmid #120201 | pCMV-GFP-TFE3pA | depositor full sequence | sequence record 227864 | pCMV-GFP-TFE3pA sequence 6400 bps
GTCGACATTGATTATTGATAATAGTAATCAATTACGGGGTCATTAGTTCATAGCCCATATATGGAGTTCC
GCGTTACATAACTTACGGTAAATGGCCCGCCTGGCTGACCGCCCAACGACCCCCGCCCATTGACGTCAAT
AATGACGTATGTTCCCATAGTAACGCCAATAGGGACTTTCCATTGACGTCAATGGGTGGAGTATTTACGG
TAAACTGCCCACTTGGCAGTACATCAAGTGTATCATATGCCAAGTACGCCCCCTATTGACGTCAATGACG
GTAAATGGCCCGCCTGGCATTATGCCCAGTACATGACCTTATGGGACTTTCCTACTTGGCAGTACATCTA
CGTATTAGTCATCGCTATTACCATGGTGATGCGGTTTTGGCAGTACATCAATGGGCGTGGATAGCGGTTT
GACTCACGGGGATTTCCAAGTCTCCACCCCATTGACGTCAATGGGAGTTTGTTTTGGCACCAAAATCAAC
GGGACTTTCCAAAATGTCGTAACAACTCCGCCCCATTGACGCAAATGGGCGGTAGGCGTGTACGGTGGGA
GGTCTATATAAGCAGAGCTGGTTTAGTGAACCGTCAGATCCGCTAGCGCTACCGGACTCAGATCTCGAGC
TCAAGCTTCGAATTCTGCAGTCGACGGTACCGCGGGCCCGGGATCCACCGGTCGCCACCATGGTGAGCAA
GGGCGAGGAGCTGTTCACCGGGGTGGTGCCCATCCTGGTCGAGCTGGACGGCGACGTAAACGGCCACAAG
TTCAGCGTGTCCGGCGAGGGCGAGGGCGATGCCACCTACGGCAAGCTGACCCTGAAGTTCATCTGCACCA
CCGGCAAGCTGCCCGTGCCCTGGCCCACCCTCGTGACCACCCTGACCTACGGCGTGCAGTGCTTCAGCCG
CTACCCCGACCACATGAAGCAGCACGACTTCTTCAAGTCCGCCATGCCCGAAGGCTACGTCCAGGAGCGC
ACCATCTTCTTCAAGGACGACGGCAACTACAAGACCCGCGCCGAGGTGAAGTTCGAGGGCGACACCCTGG
TGAACCGCATCGAGCTGAAGGGCATCGACTTCAAGGAGGACGGCAACATCCTGGGGCACAAGCTGGAGTA
CAACTACAACAGCCACAACGTCTATATCATGGCCGACAAGCAGAAGAACGGCATCAAGGTGAACTTCAAG
ATCCGCCACAACATCGAGGACGGCAGCGTGCAGCTCGCCGACCACTACCAGCAGAACACCCCCATCGGCG
ACGGCCCCGTGCTGCTGCCCGACAACCACTACCTGAGCACCCAGTCCGCCCTGAGCAAAGACCCCAACGA
GAAGCGCGATCACATGGTCCTGCTGGAGTTCGTGACCGCCGCCGGGATCACTCTCGGCATGGACGAGCTG
TACAAGTAATCAGGCCTCACCCCTCCCCTGGGACTTTCCCACCCAGGAAAGGAGGACCAGTCAGGATGAG
GCCCCGCCTTTTCCCCCACCCTCCCATGAGACTGCCCTGCCCAGGTATCCTGGGGGAAGAGGAGATGTGA
TCAGGCCCCACCCCTGTAATCAGGCAAGGAGGAGGAGTCAGATGAGGCCCTGCACCTTCCCCAAAGGAAC
CGCCCAGTGCAGGTATTTCAGAAGGAGAAGGCTGGAGAAGGACATGAGATCAGGGCCTGCCCCCTGGGGA
TCACAGCCTCACCCCTGCCCCTGTGGGACTCATCCTTGCCCAGGTGAGGGAAGGAGACAGGATGAGGTCT
CGACCCTGTCCCCTAGGGACTGTCCTAGCCAGGTCTCCTGGGAAAGGGAGATGTCAGGATGTTGCTCCAT
CCTTTGTCTTGGAACCACCAGTCTAGTCCGTCCTGGCACAGAAGAGGAGTCAAGTAATGGAGGTCCCAGC
CCTGGGGGTTTAAGCTCTGCCCCTTCCCCATGAACCCTGCCCTGCTCTGCCCAGGCAAGGAACAGAAGTG
AGGATGAGACCCAGCCCCTTCCCCTGGGAACTCTCCTGGCCTTCTAGGAATGGAGGAGCCAGGCCCCACC
CCTTCCCTATAGGAACAGCCCAGCACAGGTATTTCAGGTGTGAAAGAATCAGTAGGACCAGGCCACCGCT
AGTGCTTGTGGAGATCACAGCCCCACCCTTGTCCCTCAGCAACATCCCATCTAAGCATTCCACACTGCAG
GGAGGAGTGGTACTTAAGCTCCCCTGCCTTAACCTGGGACCAACCTGACCTAACCTAGGAGGGCTCTGAG
CCAACCTTGCTCTTGGGGAAGGGGACAGATTATGAAATTTCATGGATGAATTTTCCAGACCTATATCTGG
AGTGAGAGGCCCCCACCCTTGGGCAGAGTCCTGCCTTCTTCCTTGAGGGGCAGTTTGGGAAGGTGATGGG
TATTAGTGGGGGACTGAGTTCAGGTTACCAGAACCAGTACCTCAGTATTCTTTTTCAACATGTAGGGCAA
GAGGATGAAGGAAGGGGCTATCCTGGGACCTCCCCAGCCCAGGAAAAACTGGAAGCCTTCCCCCAGCAAG
GCAGAAGCTTGGAGGAGGGTTGTAAAAGCATATTGTACCCCCTCATTTGTTTATCTGATTTTTTTATTGC
TCCGCATACTGAGAATCTAGGCCACCCCAACCTCTGTTCCCCACCCAGTTCTTCATTTGGAGGAATCACC
CCATTTCAGAGTTATCAAGAGACACTCCCCCCTCCATTCCCACCCCTCATACCTACACCCAAGGTTGTCA
GCTTTGGATTGCTGGGGCCAGGCCCCATGGAGGGTATACTGAGGGGTCTATAGGTTTGTGATTAAAATAA
TAAAAGCTAGGCGTGTTTGATGCGCTTTTAACTTTGGCAAAGAGTCTCCTGTCCTTGTTTTACACTGTGC
AGTGAACATAGCCCATGCAGGCCAAGAGGGATAAAAGTCCTTGGGAGAAACAGATTCCAGAAGGATGGAT
AAAAGAATTTAGAAAGGAAGAGGGCATGGAGGAAGACAATATGCAAACAAAAGACAGTATTTTTAAAGAC
CAATCACCAGGCACAATTTTAACTGCTGCAAGTGTTTCATCTAATTTATTTCTCTAAAGGGATGTTAGTC
AGAACATGCTGCTTCTTACTTCCATTTGGTCTTTGAAGAAGCTGAGGAATAGAATTGAACTGTTCTGAAG
ATATGCAAGCCTGTAAATGGGTGAGGCGGTAAAACAGTAAAGTCAGGTGAGTGAGGGCTCGATTGAAAAA
TGCCACTGAGGGCAGAGGGGGAAAGAAGCTTTTCTTGCAAATCCACTTTTGAAACTGATAAAGAAGTCTA
TGAGGATATTTCCTGGCAGACAACAGAGGTATTTAAGATGGTGGAAAGGCGGCCGCACTCCTCAGGTGCA
GGCTGCCTATCAGAAGGTGGTGGCTGGTGTGGCCAATGCCCTGGCTCACAAATACCACTGAGATCTTTTT
CCCTCTGCCAAAAATTATGGGGACATCATGAAGCCCCTTGAGCATCTGACTTCTGGCTAATAAAGGAAAT
TTATTTTCATTGCAATAGTGTGTTGGAATTTTTTGTGTCTCTCACTCGGAAGGACATATGGGAGGGCAAA
TCATTTAAAACATCAGAATGAGTATTTGGTTTAGAGTTTGGCAACATATGCCATATGCTGGCTGCCATGA
ACAAAGGTGGCTATAAAGAGGTCATCAGTATATGAAACAGCCCCCTGCTGTCCATTCCTTATTCCATAGA
AAAGCCTTGACTTGAGGTTAGATTTTTTTTATATTTTGTTTTGTGTTATTTTTTTCTTTAACATCCCTAA
AATTTTCCTTACATGTTTTACTAGCCAGATTTTTCCTCCTCTCCTGACTACTCCCAGTCATAGCTGTCCC
TCTTCTCTTATGAAGATCCCTCGACCTGCAGCCCAAGCTTGGCGTAATCATGGTCATAGCTGTTTCCTGT
GTGAAATTGTTATCCGCTCACAATTCCACACAACATACGAGCCGGAAGCATAAAGTGTAAAGCCTGGGGT
GCCTAATGAGTGAGCTAACTCACATTAATTGCGTTGCGCTCACTGCCCGCTTTCCAGTCGGGAAACCTGT
CGTGCCAGCGGATCCGCATCTCAATTAGTCAGCAACCATAGTCCCGCCCCTAACTCCGCCCATCCCGCCC
CTAACTCCGCCCAGTTCCGCCCATTCTCCGCCCCATGGCTGACTAATTTTTTTTATTTATGCAGAGGCCG
AGGCCGCCTCGGCCTCTGAGCTATTCCAGAAGTAGTGAGGAGGCTTTTTTGGAGGCCTAGGCTTTTGCAA
AAAGCTAACTTGTTTATTGCAGCTTATAATGGTTACAAATAAAGCAATAGCATCACAAATTTCACAAATA
AAGCATTTTTTTCACTGCATTCTAGTTGTGGTTTGTCCAAACTCATCAATGTATCTTATCATGTCTGGAT
CCGCTGCATTAATGAATCGGCCAACGCGCGGGGAGAGGCGGTTTGCGTATTGGGCGCTCTTCCGCTTCCT
CGCTCACTGACTCGCTGCGCTCGGTCGTTCGGCTGCGGCGAGCGGTATCAGCTCACTCAAAGGCGGTAAT
ACGGTTATCCACAGAATCAGGGGATAACGCAGGAAAGAACATGTGAGCAAAAGGCCAGCAAAAGGCCAGG
AACCGTAAAAAGGCCGCGTTGCTGGCGTTTTTCCATAGGCTCCGCCCCCCTGACGAGCATCACAAAAATC
GACGCTCAAGTCAGAGGTGGCGAAACCCGACAGGACTATAAAGATACCAGGCGTTTCCCCCTGGAAGCTC
CCTCGTGCGCTCTCCTGTTCCGACCCTGCCGCTTACCGGATACCTGTCCGCCTTTCTCCCTTCGGGAAGC
GTGGCGCTTTCTCAATGCTCACGCTGTAGGTATCTCAGTTCGGTGTAGGTCGTTCGCTCCAAGCTGGGCT
GTGTGCACGAACCCCCCGTTCAGCCCGACCGCTGCGCCTTATCCGGTAACTATCGTCTTGAGTCCAACCC
GGTAAGACACGACTTATCGCCACTGGCAGCAGCCACTGGTAACAGGATTAGCAGAGCGAGGTATGTAGGC
GGTGCTACAGAGTTCTTGAAGTGGTGGCCTAACTACGGCTACACTAGAAGGACAGTATTTGGTATCTGCG
CTCTGCTGAAGCCAGTTACCTTCGGAAAAAGAGTTGGTAGCTCTTGATCCGGCAAACAAACCACCGCTGG
TAGCGGTGGTTTTTTTGTTTGCAAGCAGCAGATTACGCGCAGAAAAAAAGGATCTCAAGAAGATCCTTTG
ATCTTTTCTACGGGGTCTGACGCTCAGTGGAACGAAAACTCACGTTAAGGGATTTTGGTCATGAGATTAT
CAAAAAGGATCTTCACCTAGATCCTTTTAAATTAAAAATGAAGTTTTAAATCAATCTAAAGTATATATGA
GTAAACTTGGTCTGACAGTTACCAATGCTTAATCAGTGAGGCACCTATCTCAGCGATCTGTCTATTTCGT
TCATCCATAGTTGCCTGACTCCCCGTCGTGTAGATAACTACGATACGGGAGGGCTTACCATCTGGCCCCA
GTGCTGCAATGATACCGCGAGACCCACGCTCACCGGCTCCAGATTTATCAGCAATAAACCAGCCAGCCGG
AAGGGCCGAGCGCAGAAGTGGTCCTGCAACTTTATCCGCCTCCATCCAGTCTATTAATTGTTGCCGGGAA
GCTAGAGTAAGTAGTTCGCCAGTTAATAGTTTGCGCAACGTTGTTGCCATTGCTACAGGCATCGTGGTGT
CACGCTCGTCGTTTGGTATGGCTTCATTCAGCTCCGGTTCCCAACGATCAAGGCGAGTTACATGATCCCC
CATGTTGTGCAAAAAAGCGGTTAGCTCCTTCGGTCCTCCGATCGTTGTCAGAAGTAAGTTGGCCGCAGTG
TTATCACTCATGGTTATGGCAGCACTGCATAATTCTCTTACTGTCATGCCATCCGTAAGATGCTTTTCTG
TGACTGGTGAGTACTCAACCAAGTCATTCTGAGAATAGTGTATGCGGCGACCGAGTTGCTCTTGCCCGGC
GTCAATACGGGATAATACCGCGCCACATAGCAGAACTTTAAAAGTGCTCATCATTGGAAAACGTTCTTCG
GGGCGAAAACTCTCAAGGATCTTACCGCTGTTGAGATCCAGTTCGATGTAACCCACTCGTGCACCCAACT
GATCTTCAGCATCTTTTACTTTCACCAGCGTTTCTGGGTGAGCAAAAACAGGAAGGCAAAATGCCGCAAA
AAAGGGAATAAGGGCGACACGGAAATGTTGAATACTCATACTCTTCCTTTTTCAATATTATTGAAGCATT
TATCAGGGTTATTGTCTCATGAGCGGATACATATTTGAATGTATTTAGAAAAATAAACAAATAGGGGTTC
CGCGCACATTTCCCCGAAAAGTGCCACCTG
Features (pLannotate 1.2.2; 17 found; start..end, strand, type, name):
     72..375     +  enhancer       CMV enhancer: human cytomegalovirus immediate early enhancer
    376..579     +  promoter       CMV promoter: human cytomegalovirus (CMV) immediate early promoter
    602..682     +  misc_feature   MCS: multiple cloning site
    690..1409    +  CDS            EGFP: the original enhanced GFP (Yang et al., 1996) mammalian codon-optimized
   3347..3418    +  CDS            HBB (fragment): HBB_PONPY - Experimental evidence at transcript level: Swiss-Prot protein existence level 2. Involved in oxygen transport from the lung to the various peripheral tissues. From Pongo pygmaeus (Bornean orangutan).
   3489..3544    +  polyA_signal   β-globin poly(A) signal: rabbit β-globin polyadenylation signal (Gil and Proudfoot, 1987)
   3927..3943    -  protein_bind   lac operator: The lac repressor binds to the lac operator to inhibit transcription in E. coli. This inhibition can be relieved by adding lactose or isopropyl-β-D-thiogalactopyranoside (IPTG). lac repressor encoded by lacI
   3951..3981    -  promoter       lac promoter: promoter for the E. coli lac operon
   3996..4017    -  protein_bind   CAP binding site: CAP binding activates transcription in the presence of cAMP. E. coli catabolite activator protein
   4030..4069    -  CDS            lacI (fragment): lac repressor; lacI; The lac repressor binds to the lac operator to inhibit transcription in E. coli. This inhibition can be relieved by adding lactose or isopropyl-β-D-thiogalactopyranoside (IPTG).
   4076..4098    +  promoter       SV40 promoter (fragment): SV40 enhancer and early promoter
   4122..4257    +  rep_origin     SV40 ori: SV40 origin of replication
   4277..4411    +  polyA_signal   SV40 poly(A) signal: SV40 polyadenylation signal
   4413..4467    -  CDS            lacI (fragment): lac repressor; lacI; The lac repressor binds to the lac operator to inhibit transcription in E. coli. This inhibition can be relieved by adding lactose or isopropyl-β-D-thiogalactopyranoside (IPTG).
   4650..5238    -  rep_origin     ori: high-copy-number ColE1/pMB1/pBR322/pUC origin of replication
   5409..6269    -  CDS            AmpR: β-lactamase; bla; confers resistance to ampicillin, carbenicillin, and related antibiotics
   6270..6374    -  promoter       AmpR promoter: bla
