>Addgene plasmid #120201 | pCMV-GFP-TFE3pA | addgene full sequence | sequence record 273672 | Addgene NGS Result
CGTGGATAGCGGTTTGACTCACGGGGATTTCCAAGTCTCCACCCCATTGACGTCAATGGGAGTTTGTTTT
GGCACCAAAATCAACGGGACTTTCCAAAATGTCGTAACAACTCCGCCCCATTGACGCAAATGGGCGGTAG
GCGTGTACGGTGGGAGGTCTATATAAGCAGAGCTGGTTTAGTGAACCGTCAGATCCGCTAGCGCTACCGG
ACTCAGATCTCGAGCTCAAGCTTCGAATTCTGCAGTCGACGGTACCGCGGGCCCGGGATCCACCGGTCGC
CACCATGGTGAGCAAGGGCGAGGAGCTGTTCACCGGGGTGGTGCCCATCCTGGTCGAGCTGGACGGCGAC
GTAAACGGCCACAAGTTCAGCGTGTCCGGCGAGGGCGAGGGCGATGCCACCTACGGCAAGCTGACCCTGA
AGTTCATCTGCACCACCGGCAAGCTGCCCGTGCCCTGGCCCACCCTCGTGACCACCCTGACCTACGGCGT
GCAGTGCTTCAGCCGCTACCCCGACCACATGAAGCAGCACGACTTCTTCAAGTCCGCCATGCCCGAAGGC
TACGTCCAGGAGCGCACCATCTTCTTCAAGGACGACGGCAACTACAAGACCCGCGCCGAGGTGAAGTTCG
AGGGCGACACCCTGGTGAACCGCATCGAGCTGAAGGGCATCGACTTCAAGGAGGACGGCAACATCCTGGG
GCACAAGCTGGAGTACAACTACAACAGCCACAACGTCTATATCATGGCCGACAAGCAGAAGAACGGCATC
AAGGTGAACTTCAAGATCCGCCACAACATCGAGGACGGCAGCGTGCAGCTCGCCGACCACTACCAGCAGA
ACACCCCCATCGGCGACGGCCCCGTGCTGCTGCCCGACAACCACTACCTGAGCACCCAGTCCGCCCTGAG
CAAAGACCCCAACGAGAAGCGCGATCACATGGTCCTGCTGGAGTTCGTGACCGCCGCCGGGATCACTCTC
GGCATGGACGAGCTGTACAAGTAATCAGGCCTCACCCCTCCCCTGGGACTTTCCCACCCAGGAAAGGAGG
ACCAGTCAGGATGAGGCCCCGCCTTTTCCCCCACCCTCCCATGAGACTGCCCTGCCCAGGTATCCTGGGG
GAAGAGGAGATGTGATCAGGCCCCACCCCTGTAATCAGGCAAGGAGGAGGAGTCAGATGAGGCCCTGCAC
CTTCCCCAAAGGAACCGCCCAGTGCAGGTATTTCAGAAGGAGAAGGCTGGAGAAGGACATGAGATCAGGG
CCTGCCCCCTGGGGATCACAGCCTCACCCCTGCCCCTGTGGGACTCATCCTTGCCCAGGTGAGGGAAGGA
GACAGGATGAGGTCTCGACCCTGTCCCCTAGGGACTGTCCTAGCCAGGTCTCCTGGGAAAGGGAGATGTC
AGGATGTTGCTCCATCCTTTGTCTTGGAACCACCAGTCTAGTCCGTCCTGGCACAGAAGAGGAGTCAAGT
AATGGAGGTCCCAGCCCTGGGGGTTTAAGCTCTGCCCCTTCCCCATGAACCCTGCCCTGCTCTGCCCAGG
CAAGGAACAGAAGTGAGGATGAGACCCAGCCCCTTCCCCTGGGAACTCTCCTGGCCTTCTAGGAATGGAG
GAGCCAGGCCCCACCCCTTCCCTATAGGAACAGCCCAGCACAGGTATTTCAGGTGTGAAAGAATCAGTAG
GACCAGGCCACCGCTAGTGCTTGTGGAGATCACAGCCCCACCCTTGTCCCTCAGCAACATCCCATCTAAG
CATTCCACACTGCAGGGAGGAGTGGTACTTAAGCTCCCCTGCCTTAACCTGGGACCAACCTGACCTAACC
TAGGAGGGCTCTGAGCCAACCTTGCTCTTGGGGAAGGGGACAGATTATGAAATTTCATGGATGAATTTTC
CAGACCTATATCTGGAGTGAGAGGCCCCCACCCTTGGGCAGAGTCCTGCCTTCTTCCTTGAGGGGCAGTT
TGGGAAGGTGATGGGTATTAGTGGGGGACTGAGTTCAGGTTACCAGAACCAGTACCTCAGTATTCTTTTT
CAACATGTAGGGCAAGAGGATGAAGGAAGGGGCTATCCTGGGACCTCCCCAGCCCAGGAAAAACTGGAAG
CCTTCCCCCAGCAAGGCAGAAGCTTGGAGGAGGGTTGTAAAAGCATATTGTACCCCCTCATTTGTTTATC
TGATTTTTTTATTGCTCCGCATACTGAGAATCTAGGCCACCCCAACCTCTGTTCCCCACCCAGTTCTTCA
TTTGGAGGAATCACCCCATTTCAGAGTTATCAAGAGACACTCCCCCCTCCATTCCCACCCCTCATACCTA
CACCCAAGGTTGTCAGCTTTGGATTGCTGGGGCCAGGCCCCATGGAGGGTATACTGAGGGGTCTATAGGT
TTGTGATTAAAATAATAAAAGCTAGGCGTGTTTGATGCGCTTTTAACTTTGGCAAAGAGTCTCCTGTCCT
TGTTTTACACTGTGCAGTGAACATAGCCCATGCAGGCCAAGAGGGATAAAAGTCCTTGGGAGAAACAGAT
TCCAGAAGGATGGATAAAAGAATTTAGAAAGGAAGAGGGCATGGAGGAAGACAATATGCAAACAAAAGAC
AGTATTTTTAAAGACCAATCACCAGGCACAATTTTAACTGCTGCAAGTGTTTCATCTAATTTATTTCTCT
AAAGGGATGTTAGTCAGAACATGCTGCTTCTTACTTCCATTTGGTCTTTGAAGAAGCTGAGGAATAGAAT
TGAACTGTTCTGAAGATATGCAAGCCTGTAAATGGGTGAGGCGGTAAAACAGTAAAGTCAGGTGAGTGAG
GGCTCGATTGAAAAATGCCACTGAGGGCAGAGGGGGAAAGAAGCTTTTCTTGCAAATCCACTTTTGAAAC
TGATAAAGAAGTCTATGAGGATATTTCCTGGCAGACAACAGAGGTATTTAAGATGGTGGAAAGGCGGCCG
CACTCCTCAGGTGCAGGCTGCCTATCAGAAGGTGGTGGCTGGTGTGGCCAATGCCCTGGCTCACAAATAC
CACTGAGATCTTTTTCCCTCTGCCAAAAATTATGGGGACATCATGAAGCCCCTTGAGCATCTGACTTCTG
GCTAATAAAGGAAATTTATTTTCATTGCAATAGTGTGTTGGAATTTTTTGTGTCTCTCACTCGGAAGGAC
ATATGGGAGGGCAAATCATTTAAAACATCAGAATGAGTATTTGGTTTAGAGTTTGGCAACATATGCCCAT
ATGCTGGCTGCCATGAACAAAGGTTGGCTATAAAGAGGTCATCAGTATATGAAACAGCCCCCTGCTGTCC
ATTCCTTATTCCATAGAAAAGCCTTGACTTGAGGTTAGATTTTTTTTATATTTTGTTTTGTGTTATTTTT
TTCTTTAACATCCCTAAAATTTTCCTTACATGTTTTACTAGCCAGATTTTTCCTCCTCTCCTGACTACTC
CCAGTCATAGCTGTCCCTCTTCTCTTATGGAGATCCCTCGACCTGCAGCCCAAGCTTGGCGTAATCATGG
TCATAGCTGTTTCCTGTGTGAAATTGTTATCCGCTCACAATTCCACACAACATACGAGCCGGAAGCATAA
AGTGTAAAGCCTGGGGTGCCTAATGAGTGAGCTAACTCACATTAATTGCGTTGCGCTCACTGCCCGCTTT
CCAGTCGGGAAACCTGTCGTGCCAGCGGATCCGCATCTCAATTAGTCAGCAACCATAGTCCCGCCCCTAA
CTCCGCCCATCCCGCCCCTAACTCCGCCCAGTTCCGCCCATTCTCCGCCCCATGGCTGACTAATTTTTTT
TATTTATGCAGAGGCCGAGGCCGCCTCGGCCTCTGAGCTATTCCAGAAGTAGTGAGGAGGCTTTTTTGGA
GGCCTAGGCTTTTGCAAAAAGCTAACTTGTTTATTGCAGCTTATAATGGTTACAAATAAAGCAATAGCAT
CACAAATTTCACAAATAAAGCATTTTTTTCACTGCATTCTAGTTGTGGTTTGTCCAAACTCATCAATGTA
TCTTATCATGTCTGGATCCGCTGCATTAATGAATCGGCCAACGCGCGGGGAGAGGCGGTTTGCGTATTGG
GCGCTCTTCCGCTTCCTCGCTCACTGACTCGCTGCGCTCGGTCGTTCGGCTGCGGCGAGCGGTATCAGCT
CACTCAAAGGCGGTAATACGGTTATCCACAGAATCAGGGGATAACGCAGGAAAGAACATGTGAGCAAAAG
GCCAGCAAAAGGCCAGGAACCGTAAAAAGGCCGCGTTGCTGGCGTTTTTCCATAGGCTCCGCCCCCCTGA
CGAGCATCACAAAAATCGACGCTCAAGTCAGAGGTGGCGAAACCCGACAGGACTATAAAGATACCAGGCG
TTTCCCCCTGGAAGCTCCCTCGTGCGCTCTCCTGTTCCGACCCTGCCGCTTACCGGATACCTGTCCGCCT
TTCTCCCTTCGGGAAGCGTGGCGCTTTCTCATAGCTCACGCTGTAGGTATCTCAGTTCGGTGTAGGTCGT
TCGCTCCAAGCTGGGCTGTGTGCACGAACCCCCCGTTCAGCCCGACCGCTGCGCCTTATCCGGTAACTAT
CGTCTTGAGTCCAACCCGGTAAGACACGACTTATCGCCACTGGCAGCAGCCACTGGTAACAGGATTAGCA
GAGCGAGGTATGTAGGCGGTGCTACAGAGTTCTTGAAGTGGTGGCCTAACTACGGCTACACTAGAAGAAC
AGTATTTGGTATCTGCGCTCTGCTGAAGCCAGTTACCTTCGGAAAAAGAGTTGGTAGCTCTTGATCCGGC
AAACAAACCACCGCTGGTAGCGGTGGTTTTTTTGTTTGCAAGCAGCAGATTACGCGCAGAAAAAAAGGAT
CTCAAGAAGATCCTTTGATCTTTTCTACGGGGTCTGACGCTCAGTGGAACGAAAACTCACGTTAAGGGAT
TTTGGTCATGAGATTATCAAAAAGGATCTTCACCTAGATCCTTTTAAATTAAAAATGAAGTTTTAAATCA
ATCTAAAGTATATATGAGTAAACTTGGTCTGACAGTTACCAATGCTTAATCAGTGAGGCACCTATCTCAG
CGATCTGTCTATTTCGTTCATCCATAGTTGCCTGACTCCCCGTCGTGTAGATAACTACGATACGGGAGGG
CTTACCATCTGGCCCCAGTGCTGCAATGATACCGCGAGACCCACGCTCACCGGCTCCAGATTTATCAGCA
ATAAACCAGCCAGCCGGAAGGGCCGAGCGCAGAAGTGGTCCTGCAACTTTATCCGCCTCCATCCAGTCTA
TTAATTGTTGCCGGGAAGCTAGAGTAAGTAGTTCGCCAGTTAATAGTTTGCGCAACGTTGTTGCCATTGC
TACAGGCATCGTGGTGTCACGCTCGTCGTTTGGTATGGCTTCATTCAGCTCCGGTTCCCAACGATCAAGG
CGAGTTACATGATCCCCCATGTTGTGCAAAAAAGCGGTTAGCTCCTTCGGTCCTCCGATCGTTGTCAGAA
GTAAGTTGGCCGCAGTGTTATCACTCATGGTTATGGCAGCACTGCATAATTCTCTTACTGTCATGCCATC
CGTAAGATGCTTTTCTGTGACTGGTGAGTACTCAACCAAGTCATTCTGAGAATAGTGTATGCGGCGACCG
AGTTGCTCTTGCCCGGCGTCAATACGGGATAATACCGCGCCACATAGCAGAACTTTAAAAGTGCTCATCA
TTGGAAAACGTTCTTCGGGGCGAAAACTCTCAAGGATCTTACCGCTGTTGAGATCCAGTTCGATGTAACC
CACTCGTGCACCCAACTGATCTTCAGCATCTTTTACTTTCACCAGCGTTTCTGGGTGAGCAAAAACAGGA
AGGCAAAATGCCGCAAAAAAGGGAATAAGGGCGACACGGAAATGTTGAATACTCATACTCTTCCTTTTTC
AATATTATTGAAGCATTTATCAGGGTTATTGTCTCATGAGCGGATACATATTTGAATGTATTTAGAAAAA
TAAACAAATAGGGGTTCCGCGCACATTTCCCCGAAAAGTGCCACCTGGGTCGACATTGATTATTGACTAG
TAATAGTAATCAATTACGGGGTCATTAGTTCATAGCCCATATATGGAGTTCCGCGTTACATAACTTACGG
TAAATGGCCCGCCTGGCTGACCGCCCAACGACCCCCGCCCATTGACGTCAATAATGACGTATGTTCCCAT
AGTAACGCCAATAGGGACTTTCCATTGACGTCAATGGGTGGAGTATTTACGGTAAACTGCCCACTTGGCA
GTACATCAAGTGTATCATATGCCAAGTACGCCCCCTATTGACGTCAATGACGGTAAATGGCCCGCCTGGC
ATTATGCCCAGTACATGACCTTATGGGACTTTCCTACTTGGCAGTACATCTACGTATTAGTCATCGCTAT
TACCATGGTGATGCGGTTTTGGCAGTACATCAATGGG
Features (pLannotate 1.2.2; 17 found; start..end, strand, type, name):
    197..277     +  misc_feature   MCS: multiple cloning site
    285..1004    +  CDS            EGFP: the original enhanced GFP (Yang et al., 1996) mammalian codon-optimized
   2942..3013    +  CDS            HBB (fragment): HBB_PONPY - Experimental evidence at transcript level: Swiss-Prot protein existence level 2. Involved in oxygen transport from the lung to the various peripheral tissues. From Pongo pygmaeus (Bornean orangutan).
   3084..3139    +  polyA_signal   β-globin poly(A) signal: rabbit β-globin polyadenylation signal (Gil and Proudfoot, 1987)
   3524..3540    -  protein_bind   lac operator: The lac repressor binds to the lac operator to inhibit transcription in E. coli. This inhibition can be relieved by adding lactose or isopropyl-β-D-thiogalactopyranoside (IPTG). lac repressor encoded by lacI
   3548..3578    -  promoter       lac promoter: promoter for the E. coli lac operon
   3593..3614    -  protein_bind   CAP binding site: CAP binding activates transcription in the presence of cAMP. E. coli catabolite activator protein
   3627..3666    -  CDS            lacI (fragment): lac repressor; lacI; The lac repressor binds to the lac operator to inhibit transcription in E. coli. This inhibition can be relieved by adding lactose or isopropyl-β-D-thiogalactopyranoside (IPTG).
   3673..3695    +  promoter       SV40 promoter (fragment): SV40 enhancer and early promoter
   3719..3854    +  rep_origin     SV40 ori: SV40 origin of replication
   3874..4008    +  polyA_signal   SV40 poly(A) signal: SV40 polyadenylation signal
   4010..4064    -  CDS            lacI (fragment): lac repressor; lacI; The lac repressor binds to the lac operator to inhibit transcription in E. coli. This inhibition can be relieved by adding lactose or isopropyl-β-D-thiogalactopyranoside (IPTG).
   4247..4835    -  rep_origin     ori: high-copy-number ColE1/pMB1/pBR322/pUC origin of replication
   5006..5866    -  CDS            AmpR: β-lactamase; bla; confers resistance to ampicillin, carbenicillin, and related antibiotics
   5867..5971    -  promoter       AmpR promoter: bla
   6074..6377    +  enhancer       CMV enhancer: human cytomegalovirus immediate early enhancer
   6378..174     +  promoter       CMV promoter (across the origin): human cytomegalovirus (CMV) immediate early promoter
