[The description below was written by a language model from this plasmid's Addgene catalogue record and pLannotate feature annotations shown in this document.]
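Description:
pCMV-GFP-TFE3pA is a mammalian expression plasmid built on the pCMV-GFP backbone that serves as a reporter for the human TFE3 polyadenylation site. It is propagated in E. coli through a high-copy ColE1/pUC-type origin and selected with ampicillin via the β-lactamase gene under its native bla promoter. No mammalian selection marker is annotated, which fits transient transfection use. An SV40 origin of replication, flanked by a short SV40 promoter fragment and an SV40 poly(A) signal, is also present and could support episomal replication in cells expressing large T antigen. The lac promoter/operator, CAP site and short lacI fragments are cloning-vector remnants.

The reporter unit consists of the human CMV immediate-early enhancer and promoter, a small multiple cloning site, and an EGFP coding sequence. Downstream of EGFP lies a stretch of nearly 2 kb that the automated annotation leaves unlabelled, followed by a β-globin coding fragment and the rabbit β-globin poly(A) signal. The 254 bp TFE3 poly(A) site insert is not annotated in either feature table. It presumably sits in the unannotated region after EGFP, but the record does not state its exact position or what else occupies that interval. If so, transcripts could be cleaved and polyadenylated at the test TFE3 site or read through to the β-globin signal, so that 3'-end usage and GFP output report on how efficiently the site is processed. The associated study concerns the influence of 3'-end structures on mammalian mRNA processing and stability.

The depositor sequence (6,400 nt) and the repository's sequencing result (6,407 nt) carry the same features in the same order, differing only in numbering start point and a few nucleotides of length.
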