Addgene plasmid #120201: pCMV-GFP-TFE3pA
Purpose: Human TFE3 poly(A) site reporter
Depositing lab: David Bartel. Depositing organization: Whitehead Institute for Biomedical Research. Publication: Widespread Influence of 3'-End Structures on Mammalian mRNA Processing and Stability. Wu X, Bartel DP. Cell. 2017 May 18;169(5):905-917.e11. doi: 10.1016/j.cell.2017.04.036. PubMed 28525757.
Backbone
  Vector backbone: pCMV-GFP
  Vector type: Mammalian Expression
Growth in bacteria
  Bacterial resistance: Ampicillin, 100 μg/mL
  Growth temperature: 37°C
  Growth strain: DH5alpha
  Copy number: Unknown
Gene/Insert
  Gene/Insert name: TFE3 poly(A) site
  Species: H. sapiens (human)
  Insert size (bp): 254
Terms and licenses: Academic/Nonprofit Terms; Industry Terms: Not Available to Industry
How to cite: pCMV-GFP-TFE3pA was a gift from David Bartel (Addgene plasmid # 120201 ; http://n2t.net/addgene:120201 ; RRID:Addgene_120201)
